Addgene plasmid #211648: pCF820-sgNT-1_U6-sgRNA-EF1a-mCherry2
Purpose: U6-sgRNA-EF1a-mCherry2
Depositing lab: Christof Fellmann. Depositing organization: J. David Gladstone Institutes. Publication: Targeting the non-coding genome and temozolomide signature enables CRISPR-mediated glioma oncolysis. Tan IL, Perez AR, Lew RJ, Sun X, Baldwin A, Zhu YK, Shah MM, Berger MS, Doudna JA, Fellmann C. Cell Rep. 2023 Nov 28;42(11):113339. doi: 10.1016/j.celrep.2023.113339. Epub 2023 Nov 2. PubMed 37917583.
Backbone
  Vector backbone: pCF820
  Vector type: Mammalian Expression, Lentiviral, CRISPR
Growth in bacteria
  Bacterial resistance: Ampicillin, 100 μg/mL
  Growth temperature: 37°C
  Growth strain: NEB Stable
  Copy number: Unknown
Gene/Insert
  Gene/Insert name: Non-targeting control sgRNA
  gRNA/shRNA sequence: GGCCAAACGTGCCCTGACGG
Terms and licenses: Academic/Nonprofit Terms; Industry Terms: Not Available to Industry
How to cite: pCF820-sgNT-1_U6-sgRNA-EF1a-mCherry2 was a gift from Christof Fellmann (Addgene plasmid # 211648 ; http://n2t.net/addgene:211648 ; RRID:Addgene_211648)
