[The description below was written by a language model from this plasmid's Addgene catalogue record and pLannotate feature annotations shown in this document.]
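Description:
pCF820-sgNT-1_U6-sgRNA-EF1a-mCherry2 is an 8.1 kb third-generation-style, self-inactivating HIV-1 lentiviral transfer plasmid built on the pCF820 backbone for delivering a CRISPR guide RNA together with a red fluorescent marker to mammalian cells. In bacteria it is maintained through a high-copy ColE1/pUC-type origin and selected with ampicillin via the β-lactamase gene and its native promoter. The viral genome is transcribed in packaging cells from a CMV enhancer/promoter fused to a truncated 5' LTR. It carries the Ψ packaging signal with a short gag fragment, the Rev response element for Rev-dependent nuclear export, and the cPPT/CTS. It ends in a ΔU3 3' LTR, which inactivates LTR promoter activity after integration, followed by a bGH polyadenylation signal.

Two expression units sit between the LTRs. A human U6 RNA polymerase III promoter drives a single guide RNA made up of a 20-nt spacer and a Streptococcus pyogenes Cas9 scaffold, which is annotated as a tracrRNA fragment. In this version the spacer is a non-targeting control sequence. Downstream, the EF-1α core promoter with intron A sequences drives mCherry2, a constitutively fluorescent Discosoma-derived red protein, and a WPRE enhances transcript expression. The plasmid encodes no Cas9, so the nuclease must be supplied separately. No mammalian drug-selection marker is annotated, so transduced cells are identified or sorted by red fluorescence. Several very short annotated fragments (small t antigen, lacI, SV40 promoter, bom) appear to be backbone remnants or chance matches rather than functional parts. The construct serves as a negative-control guide vector, and the associated publication concerns CRISPR-mediated killing of glioma cells.
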