Features (pLannotate 1.2.2; 25 found; start..end, strand, type, name):
     31..83      -  misc_feature   bom (fragment): basis of mobility region from pBR322
    232..611     +  enhancer       CMV enhancer: human cytomegalovirus immediate early enhancer
    612..811     +  promoter       CMV promoter: human cytomegalovirus (CMV) immediate early promoter
    829..1009    +  LTR            5' LTR (truncated): truncated 5' long terminal repeat (LTR) from HIV-1
   1056..1181    +  misc_feature   HIV-1 Ψ: packaging signal of human immunodeficiency virus type 1
   1165..1528    +  CDS            HIV-1 gag (fragment): gag protein from human immunodeficiency virus 1; gag
   1674..1907    +  misc_feature   RRE: The Rev response element (RRE) of HIV-1 allows for Rev-dependent mRNA export from the nucleus to the cytoplasm.
   2284..2384    +  CDS            Rev (fragment): human immunodeficiency virus 1 (HIV-1) Rev protein; rev; enhances nuclear export of unspliced and incompletely spliced viral mRNAs
   2434..2551    +  misc_feature   cPPT/CTS: central polypurine tract and central termination sequence of HIV-1
   2602..2842    +  promoter       U6 promoter: RNA polymerase III promoter for human U6 snRNA
   2890..2957    +  misc_RNA       tracrRNA (fragment): trans-activating CRISPR RNA for the Streptococcus pyogenes CRISPR/Cas9 system
   2976..2994    +  CDS            small t antigen (fragment): SV40 (simian virus 40) small t antigen
   3020..3231    +  promoter       EF-1α core promoter: core promoter for human elongation factor EF-1α
   3232..3340    +  intron         EF-1α intron A (fragment): intron upstream of the start codon of human EF-1α
   3966..4169    +  intron         EF-1α intron A: truncated intron upstream of the start codon of human EF-1α
   4202..4909    +  CDS            mCherry2: mCherry2 is a basic (constitutively fluorescent) red fluorescent protein published in 2017, derived from Discosoma sp.. It has very low acid sensitivity.
   4928..5516    +  misc_feature   WPRE: woodchuck hepatitis virus posttranscriptional regulatory element
   5567..5586    +  misc_feature   cPPT/CTS (fragment): central polypurine tract and central termination sequence of HIV-1
   5588..5821    +  LTR            3' LTR (ΔU3): self-inactivating 3' long terminal repeat (LTR) from HIV-1
   5853..6077    +  polyA_signal   bGH poly(A) signal: bovine growth hormone polyadenylation signal
   6081..6100    +  promoter       SV40 promoter (fragment): SV40 enhancer and early promoter
   6121..6171    -  CDS            lacI (fragment): lac repressor; lacI; The lac repressor binds to the lac operator to inhibit transcription in E. coli. This inhibition can be relieved by adding lactose or isopropyl-β-D-thiogalactopyranoside (IPTG).
   6354..6942    -  rep_origin     ori: high-copy-number ColE1/pMB1/pBR322/pUC origin of replication
   7113..7973    -  CDS            AmpR: β-lactamase; bla; confers resistance to ampicillin, carbenicillin, and related antibiotics
   7974..8078    -  promoter       AmpR promoter: bla
>Addgene plasmid #211648 | pCF820-sgNT-1_U6-sgRNA-EF1a-mCherry2 | addgene full sequence | sequence record 421502 | Addgene NGS Result
GTCGACGGATCGGGAGATCTCCCGATCCCCTATGGTGCACTCTCAGTACAATCTGCTCTGATGCCGCATA
GTTAAGCCAGTATCTGCTCCCTGCTTGTGTGTTGGAGGTCGCTGAGTAGTGCGCGAGCAAAATTTAAGCT
ACAACAAGGCAAGGCTTGACCGACAATTGCATGAAGAATCTGCTTAGGGTTAGGCGTTTTGCGCTGCTTC
GCGATGTACGGGCCAGATATTGACATTGATTATTGACTAGTTATTAATAGTAATCAATTACGGGGTCATT
AGTTCATAGCCCATATATGGAGTTCCGCGTTACATAACTTACGGTAAATGGCCCGCCTGGCTGACCGCCC
AACGACCCCCGCCCATTGACGTCAATAATGACGTATGTTCCCATAGTAACGCCAATAGGGACTTTCCATT
GACGTCAATGGGTGGAGTATTTACGGTAAACTGCCCACTTGGCAGTACATCAAGTGTATCATATGCCAAG
TACGCCCCCTATTGACGTCAATGACGGTAAATGGCCCGCCTGGCATTATGCCCAGTACATGACCTTATGG
GACTTTCCTACTTGGCAGTACATCTACGTATTAGTCATCGCTATTACCATGGTGATGCGGTTTTGGCAGT
ACATCAATGGGCGTGGATAGCGGTTTGACTCACGGGGATTTCCAAGTCTCCACCCCATTGACGTCAATGG
GAGTTTGTTTTGGCACCAAAATCAACGGGACTTTCCAAAATGTCGTAACAACTCCGCCCCATTGACGCAA
ATGGGCGGTAGGCGTGTACGGTGGGAGGTCTATATAAGCAGCGCGTTTTGCCTGTACTGGGTCTCTCTGG
TTAGACCAGATCTGAGCCTGGGAGCTCTCTGGCTAACTAGGGAACCCACTGCTTAAGCCTCAATAAAGCT
TGCCTTGAGTGCTTCAAGTAGTGTGTGCCCGTCTGTTGTGTGACTCTGGTAACTAGAGATCCCTCAGACC
CTTTTAGTCAGTGTGGAAAATCTCTAGCAGTGGCGCCCGAACAGGGACTTGAAAGCGAAAGGGAAACCAG
AGGAGCTCTCTCGACGCAGGACTCGGCTTGCTGAAGCGCGCACGGCAAGAGGCGAGGGGCGGCGACTGGT
GAGTACGCCAAAAATTTTGACTAGCGGAGGCTAGAAGGAGAGAGATGGGTGCGAGAGCGTCAGTATTAAG
CGGGGGAGAATTAGATCGCGATGGGAAAAAATTCGGTTAAGGCCAGGGGGAAAGAAAAAATATAAATTAA
AACATATAGTATGGGCAAGCAGGGAGCTAGAACGATTCGCAGTTAATCCTGGCCTGTTAGAAACATCAGA
AGGCTGTAGACAAATACTGGGACAGCTACAACCATCCCTTCAGACAGGATCAGAAGAACTTAGATCATTA
TATAATACAGTAGCAACCCTCTATTGTGTGCATCAAAGGATAGAGATAAAAGACACCAAGGAAGCTTTAG
ACAAGATAGAGGAAGAGCAAAACAAAAGTAAGACCACCGCACAGCAAGCGGCCGCTGATCTTCAGACCTG
GAGGAGGAGATATGAGGGACAATTGGAGAAGTGAATTATATAAATATAAAGTAGTAAAAATTGAACCATT
AGGAGTAGCACCCACCAAGGCAAAGAGAAGAGTGGTGCAGAGAGAAAAAAGAGCAGTGGGAATAGGAGCT
TTGTTCCTTGGGTTCTTGGGAGCAGCAGGAAGCACTATGGGCGCAGCGTCAATGACGCTGACGGTACAGG
CCAGACAATTATTGTCTGGTATAGTGCAGCAGCAGAACAATTTGCTGAGGGCTATTGAGGCGCAACAGCA
TCTGTTGCAACTCACAGTCTGGGGCATCAAGCAGCTCCAGGCAAGAATCCTGGCTGTGGAAAGATACCTA
AAGGATCAACAGCTCCTGGGGATTTGGGGTTGCTCTGGAAAACTCATTTGCACCACTGCTGTGCCTTGGA
ATGCTAGTTGGAGTAATAAATCTCTGGAACAGATTTGGAATCACACGACCTGGATGGAGTGGGACAGAGA
AATTAACAATTACACAAGCTTAATACACTCCTTAATTGAAGAATCGCAAAACCAGCAAGAAAAGAATGAA
CAAGAATTATTGGAATTAGATAAATGGGCAAGTTTGTGGAATTGGTTTAACATAACAAATTGGCTGTGGT
ATATAAAATTATTCATAATGATAGTAGGAGGCTTGGTAGGTTTAAGAATAGTTTTTGCTGTACTTTCTAT
AGTGAATAGAGTTAGGCAGGGATATTCACCATTATCGTTTCAGACCCACCTCCCAACCCCGAGGGGACCC
GACAGGCCCGAAGGAATAGAAGAAGAAGGTGGAGAGAGAGACAGAGACAGATCCATTCGATTAGTGAACG
GATCGGCACTGCGTGCGCCAATTCTGCAGACAAATGGCAGTATTCATCCACAATTTTAAAAGAAAAGGGG
GGATTGGGGGGTACAGTGCAGGGGAAAGAATAGTAGACATAATAGCAACAGACATACAAACTAAAGAATT
ACAAAAACAAATTACAAAAATTCAAAATTTTCGGGTTTATTACAGGGACAGCAGAGATCCAGTTTGGTTA
ATTAAGGTACCGAGGGCCTATTTCCCATGATTCCTTCATATTTGCATATACGATACAAGGCTGTTAGAGA
GATAATTAGAATTAATTTGACTGTAAACACAAAGATATTAGTACAAAATACGTGACGTAGAAAGTAATAA
TTTCTTGGGTAGTTTGCAGTTTTAAAATTATGTTTTAAAATGGACTATCATATGCTTACCGTAACTTGAA
AGTATTTCGATTTCTTGGCTTTATATATCTTGTGGAAAGGACGAAACACCGGGCCAAACGTGCCCTGACG
GGTTTAAGAGCTATGCTGGAAACAGCATAGCAAGTTTAAATAAGGCTAGTCCGTTATCAACTTGAAAAAG
TGGCACCGAGTCGGTGCTTTTTTTGAATTCGCTAGCTAGGTCTTGAAAGGAGTGGGAATTGGCTCCGGTG
CCCGTCAGTGGGCAGAGCGCACATCGCCCACAGTCCCCGAGAAGTTGGGGGGAGGGGTCGGCAATTGATC
CGGTGCCTAGAGAAGGTGGCGCGGGGTAAACTGGGAAAGTGATGTCGTGTACTGGCTCCGCCTTTTTCCC
GAGGGTGGGGGAGAACCGTATATAAGTGCAGTAGTCGCCGTGAACGTTCTTTTTCGCAACGGGTTTGCCG
CCAGAACACAGGTAAGTGCCGTGTGTGGTTCCCGCGGGCCTGGCCTCTTTACGGGTTATGGCCCTTGCGT
GCCTTGAATTACTTCCACTGGCTGCAGTACGTGATTCTTGATCCCGAGCTTCGGGTTGGAAGTGGGTGGG
AGAGTTCGAGGCCTTGCGCTTAAGGAGCCCCTTCGCCTCGTGCTTGAGTTGAGGCCTGGCCTGGGCGCTG
GGGCCGCCGCGTGCGAATCTGGTGGCACCTTCGCGCCTGTCTCGCTGCTTTCGATAAGTCTCTAGCCATT
TAAAATTTTTGATGACCTGCTGCGACGCTTTTTTTCTGGCAAGATAGTCTTGTAAATGCGGGCCAAGATC
TGCACACTGGTATTTCGGTTTTTGGGGCCGCGGGCGGCGACGGGGCCCGTGCGTCCCAGCGCACATGTTC
GGCGAGGCGGGGCCTGCGAGCGCGGCCACCGAGAATCGGACGGGGGTAGTCTCAAGCTGGCCGGCCTGCT
CTGGTGCCTGGCCTCGCGCCGCCGTGTATCGCCCCGCCCTGGGCGGCAAGGCTGGCCCGGTCGGCACCAG
TTGCGTGAGCGGAAAGATGGCCGCTTCCCGGCCCTGCTGCAGGGAGCTCAAAATGGAGGACGCGGCGCTC
GGGAGAGCGGGCGGGTGAGTCACCCACACAAAGGAAAAGGGCCTTTCCGTCCTCAGCCGTCGCTTCATGT
GACTCCACGGAGTACCGGGCGCCGTCCAGGCACCTCGATTAGTTCTCGAGCTTTTGGAGTACGTCGTCTT
TAGGTTGGGGGGAGGGGTTTTATGCGATGGAGTTTCCCCACACTGAGTGGGTGGAGACTGAAGTTAGGCC
AGCTTGGCACTTGATGTAATTCTCCTTGGAATTTGCCCTTTTTGAGTTTGGATCTTGGTTCATTCTCAAG
CCTCAGACAGTGGTTCAAAGTTTTTTTCTTCCATTTCAGGTGTCGTGAACCGGTTCTAGAGCGCTGCCAC
CATGGTCAGTAAAGGTGAAGAGGACAATATGGCTATCATCAAGGAGTTCATGCGCTTTAAGGTACACATG
GAAGGCTCAGTTAACGGGCATGAGTTCGAAATAGAGGGAGAAGGTGAAGGACGCCCCTATGAAGGCACCC
AAACGGCTAAGCTGAAGGTAACTAAGGGCGGTCCCTTGCCCTTCGCCTGGGACATACTGAGCCCGCAGTT
CATGTACGGTTCCAAAGCCTATGTAAAACACCCCGCCGACATTCCTGACTATCTTAAGCTGTCTTTTCCC
GAAGGCTTTAACTGGGAAAGAGTAATGAATTTCGAGGATGGAGGGGTGGTCACTGTAACACAGGATTCTA
GTCTGCAAGATGGGGAGTTCATCTACAAGGTGAAGCTGCGCGGCACGAATTTTCCCTCAGATGGTCCTGT
CATGCAGTGTCGGACTATGGGGTGGGAAGCAAGCACAGAAAGAATGTATCCTGAGGACGGGGCACTGAAG
GGAGAGATCAAACAGCGGCTCAAACTTAAAGACGGCGGGCACTATGACGCCGAAGTTAAGACAACTTACA
AGGCCAAGAAGCCCGTTCAGTTGCCGGGCGCATACAACGTGGACATAAAGCTCGACATCTTGTCCCATAA
TGAGGACTACACAATCGTGGAACAGTATGAACGGGCCGAGGGCAGACATTCTACCGGGGGGATGGATGAG
CTTTACAAGTAAACGCGTTAAGTCGACAATCAACCTCTGGATTACAAAATTTGTGAAAGATTGACTGGTA
TTCTTAACTATGTTGCTCCTTTTACGCTATGTGGATACGCTGCTTTAATGCCTTTGTATCATGCTATTGC
TTCCCGTATGGCTTTCATTTTCTCCTCCTTGTATAAATCCTGGTTGCTGTCTCTTTATGAGGAGTTGTGG
CCCGTTGTCAGGCAACGTGGCGTGGTGTGCACTGTGTTTGCTGACGCAACCCCCACTGGTTGGGGCATTG
CCACCACCTGTCAGCTCCTTTCCGGGACTTTCGCTTTCCCCCTCCCTATTGCCACGGCGGAACTCATCGC
CGCCTGCCTTGCCCGCTGCTGGACAGGGGCTCGGCTGTTGGGCACTGACAATTCCGTGGTGTTGTCGGGG
AAATCATCGTCCTTTCCTTGGCTGCTCGCCTGTGTTGCCACCTGGATTCTGCGCGGGACGTCCTTCTGCT
ACGTCCCTTCGGCCCTCAATCCAGCGGACCTTCCTTCCCGCGGCCTGCTGCCGGCTCTGCGGCCTCTTCC
GCGTCTTCGCCTTCGCCCTCAGACGAGTCGGATCTCCCTTTGGGCCGCCTCCCCGCGTCGACTTTAAGAC
CAATGACTTACAAGGCAGCTGTAGATCTTAGCCACTTTTTAAAAGAAAAGGGGGGACTGGAAGGGCTAAT
TCACTCCCAACGAAGACAAGATCTGCTTTTTGCTTGTACTGGGTCTCTCTGGTTAGACCAGATCTGAGCC
TGGGAGCTCTCTGGCTAACTAGGGAACCCACTGCTTAAGCCTCAATAAAGCTTGCCTTGAGTGCTTCAAG
TAGTGTGTGCCCGTCTGTTGTGTGACTCTGGTAACTAGAGATCCCTCAGACCCTTTTAGTCAGTGTGGAA
AATCTCTAGCAGGGCCCGTTTAAACCCGCTGATCAGCCTCGACTGTGCCTTCTAGTTGCCAGCCATCTGT
TGTTTGCCCCTCCCCCGTGCCTTCCTTGACCCTGGAAGGTGCCACTCCCACTGTCCTTTCCTAATAAAAT
GAGGAAATTGCATCGCATTGTCTGAGTAGGTGTCATTCTATTCTGGGGGGTGGGGTGGGGCAGGACAGCA
AGGGGGAGGATTGGGAAGACAATAGCAGGCATGCTGGGGATGCGGTGGGCTCTATGGCTTCTGAGGCGGA
AAGAACCAGCCATTAATGAAAAGAACCAGCCATTAATGAATCGGCCAACGCGCGGGGAGAGGCGGTTTGC
GTATTGGGCGCTCTTCCGCTTCCTCGCTCACTGACTCGCTGCGCTCGGTCGTTCGGCTGCGGCGAGCGGT
ATCAGCTCACTCAAAGGCGGTAATACGGTTATCCACAGAATCAGGGGATAACGCAGGAAAGAACATGTGA
GCAAAAGGCCAGCAAAAGGCCAGGAACCGTAAAAAGGCCGCGTTGCTGGCGTTTTTCCATAGGCTCCGCC
CCCCTGACGAGCATCACAAAAATCGACGCTCAAGTCAGAGGTGGCGAAACCCGACAGGACTATAAAGATA
CCAGGCGTTTCCCCCTGGAAGCTCCCTCGTGCGCTCTCCTGTTCCGACCCTGCCGCTTACCGGATACCTG
TCCGCCTTTCTCCCTTCGGGAAGCGTGGCGCTTTCTCATAGCTCACGCTGTAGGTATCTCAGTTCGGTGT
AGGTCGTTCGCTCCAAGCTGGGCTGTGTGCACGAACCCCCCGTTCAGCCCGACCGCTGCGCCTTATCCGG
TAACTATCGTCTTGAGTCCAACCCGGTAAGACACGACTTATCGCCACTGGCAGCAGCCACTGGTAACAGG
ATTAGCAGAGCGAGGTATGTAGGCGGTGCTACAGAGTTCTTGAAGTGGTGGCCTAACTACGGCTACACTA
GAAGAACAGTATTTGGTATCTGCGCTCTGCTGAAGCCAGTTACCTTCGGAAAAAGAGTTGGTAGCTCTTG
ATCCGGCAAACAAACCACCGCTGGTAGCGGTGGTTTTTTTGTTTGCAAGCAGCAGATTACGCGCAGAAAA
AAAGGATCTCAAGAAGATCCTTTGATCTTTTCTACGGGGTCTGACGCTCAGTGGAACGAAAACTCACGTT
AAGGGATTTTGGTCATGAGATTATCAAAAAGGATCTTCACCTAGATCCTTTTAAATTAAAAATGAAGTTT
TAAATCAATCTAAAGTATATATGAGTAAACTTGGTCTGACAGTTACCAATGCTTAATCAGTGAGGCACCT
ATCTCAGCGATCTGTCTATTTCGTTCATCCATAGTTGCCTGACTCCCCGTCGTGTAGATAACTACGATAC
GGGAGGGCTTACCATCTGGCCCCAGTGCTGCAATGATACCGCGAGACCCACGCTCACCGGCTCCAGATTT
ATCAGCAATAAACCAGCCAGCCGGAAGGGCCGAGCGCAGAAGTGGTCCTGCAACTTTATCCGCCTCCATC
CAGTCTATTAATTGTTGCCGGGAAGCTAGAGTAAGTAGTTCGCCAGTTAATAGTTTGCGCAACGTTGTTG
CCATTGCTACAGGCATCGTGGTGTCACGCTCGTCGTTTGGTATGGCTTCATTCAGCTCCGGTTCCCAACG
ATCAAGGCGAGTTACATGATCCCCCATGTTGTGCAAAAAAGCGGTTAGCTCCTTCGGTCCTCCGATCGTT
GTCAGAAGTAAGTTGGCCGCAGTGTTATCACTCATGGTTATGGCAGCACTGCATAATTCTCTTACTGTCA
TGCCATCCGTAAGATGCTTTTCTGTGACTGGTGAGTACTCAACCAAGTCATTCTGAGAATAGTGTATGCG
GCGACCGAGTTGCTCTTGCCCGGCGTCAATACGGGATAATACCGCGCCACATAGCAGAACTTTAAAAGTG
CTCATCATTGGAAAACGTTCTTCGGGGCGAAAACTCTCAAGGATCTTACCGCTGTTGAGATCCAGTTCGA
TGTAACCCACTCGTGCACCCAACTGATCTTCAGCATCTTTTACTTTCACCAGCGTTTCTGGGTGAGCAAA
AACAGGAAGGCAAAATGCCGCAAAAAAGGGAATAAGGGCGACACGGAAATGTTGAATACTCATACTCTTC
CTTTTTCAATATTATTGAAGCATTTATCAGGGTTATTGTCTCATGAGCGGATACATATTTGAATGTATTT
AGAAAAATAAACAAATAGGGGTTCCGCGCACATTTCCCCGAAAAGTGCCACCTGAC
